>Addgene plasmid #50839 | pHR SFFVp Phy-mCherry-CAAX | depositor full sequence | sequence record 76291 | pHR SFFVp Phy-mCherry-CAAX sequence 12529 bps
AATATAAAGTAGTAAAAATTGAACCATTAGGAGTAGCACCCACCAAGGCAAAGAGAAGAGTGGTGCAGAG
AGAAAAAAGAGCAGTGGGAATAGGAGCTTTGTTCCTTGGGTTCTTGGGAGCAGCAGGAAGCACTATGGGC
GCAGCGTCAATGACGCTGACGGTACAGGCCAGACAATTATTGTCTGGTATAGTGCAGCAGCAGAACAATT
TGCTGAGGGCTATTGAGGCGCAACAGCATCTGTTGCAACTCACAGTCTGGGGCATCAAGCAGCTCCAGGC
AAGAATCCTGGCTGTGAAAGATACCTAAAGGATCAACAGCTCCTGGGGATTTGGGGTTGCTCTGGAAAAC
TCATTTGCACCACTGCTGTGCCTTGGAATGCTAGTTGGAGTAATAAATCTCTGGAACAGATTTGGAATCA
CACGACCTGGATGGAGTGGGACAGAGAAATTAACAATTACACAAGCTTAATACACTCCTTAATTGAAGAA
TCGCAAAACCAGCAAGAAAAGAATGAACAAGAATTATTGGAATTAGATAAATGGGCAAGTTTGTGGAATT
GGTTTAACATAACAAATTGGCTGTGGTATATAAAATTATTCATAATGATAGTAGGAGGCTTGGTAGGTTT
AAGAATAGTTTTTGCTGTACTTTCTATAGTGAATAGAGTTAGGCAGGGATATTCACCATTATCGTTTCAG
ACCCACCTCCCAACCCCGAGGGGACCCGACAGGCCCGAAGGAATAGAAGAAGAAGGTGGAGAGAGAGACA
GAGACAGATCCATTCGATTAGTGAACGGATCTCGACGGTATCGCCAAATGGCAGTATTCATCCACAATTT
TAAAAGAAAAGGGGGGATTGGGGGGTACAGTGCAGGGGAAAGAATAGTAGACATAATAGCAACAGACATA
CAAACTAAAGAATTACAAAAACAAATTACAAAAATTCAAAATTTTCGGGTTTATTACAGGGACAGCAGAG
ATCCAGTTTGGATCGATAAGCTTGATATCGAATTCCTGCAGCCCCGATAAAATAAAAGATTTTATTTAGT
CTCCAGAAAAAGGGGGGAATGAAAGACCCCACCTGTAGGTTTGGCAAGCTAGCTGCAGTAACGCCATTTT
GCAAGGCATGGAAAAATACCAAACCAAGAATAGAGAAGTTCAGATCAAGGGCGGGTACATGAAAATAGCT
AACGTTGGGCCAAACAGGATATCTGCGGTGAGCAGTTTCGGCCCCGGCCCGGGGCCAAGAACAGATGGTC
ACCGCAGTTTCGGCCCCGGCCCGAGGCCAAGAACAGATGGTCCCCAGATATGGCCCAACCCTCAGCAGTT
TCTTAAGACCCATCAGATGTTTCCAGGCTCCCCCAAGGACCTGAAATGACCCTGCGCCTTATTTGAATTA
ACCAATCAGCCTGCTTCTCGCTTCTGTTCGCGCGCTTCTGCTTCCCGAGCTCTATAAAAGAGCTCACAAC
CCCTCACTCGGCGCGCCAGTCCTCCGACAGACTGAGTCGCCCGGGGGGGATCTGGAGCTCTCGAGAATTC
TCACGCGTGCCACCATGGTATCAGGTGTTGGAGGAAGTGGTGGAGGTAGAGGTGGAGGAAGAGGTGGAGA
AGAAGAGCCCTCAAGTTCACACACTCCCAACAATAGACGAGGGGGTGAACAAGCGCAGTCTTCTGGTACG
AAGTCCCTCCGGCCTCGCTCTAATACAGAATCCATGTCCAAAGCCATCCAGCAGTATACAGTGGATGCCA
GGCTCCACGCAGTTTTTGAACAGAGCGGGGAAAGTGGGAAATCTTTCGATTATAGCCAGAGTCTGAAGAC
CACAACTTACGGCAGCAGTGTTCCAGAGCAACAGATTACGGCTTACCTTAGCCGGATACAGCGCGGAGGC
TACATACAGCCTTTTGGGTGTATGATCGCGGTTGACGAATCTAGCTTCCGCATAATCGGATATTCTGAAA
ACGCTCGGGAGATGCTGGGTATCATGCCACAGAGCGTTCCTACACTGGAAAAGCCTGAAATCCTCGCGAT
GGGCACCGATGTGCGCAGCCTCTTCACGTCATCTTCAAGTATCCTCCTGGAGCGCGCTTTTGTTGCCCGG
GAAATCACACTTCTGAATCCTGTCTGGATTCATAGCAAGAATACAGGGAAACCCTTTTACGCTATCCTGC
ACAGAATCGATGTCGGGGTTGTAATAGACCTTGAGCCAGCTAGAACAGAAGATCCGGCCTTGAGCATCGC
TGGCGCAGTGCAAAGCCAGAAGCTGGCAGTGAGGGCAATATCTCAACTGCAAGCCCTGCCAGGCGGCGAT
ATAAAGCTGCTGTGTGATACCGTAGTGGAGAGCGTTCGCGATCTGACCGGTTATGACAGAGTGATGGTCT
ACAAATTTCATGAAGATGAGCATGGGGAGGTAGTGGCAGAATCAAAAAGAGACGACTTGGAACCCTATAT
CGGACTCCACTATCCTGCTACTGATATTCCCCAGGCAAGTCGGTTTTTGTTTAAGCAGAATAGGGTCAGG
ATGATTGTGGACTGTAATGCTACTCCCGTGTTGGTAGTCCAAGACGATCGACTGACCCAATCTATGTGCC
TGGTGGGGAGTACACTGCGCGCACCACACGGGTGCCATTCCCAGTATATGGCGAACATGGGGAGCATCGC
CTCACTGGCAATGGCTGTAATCATCAACGGTAACGAGGATGATGGATCTAATGTCGCCAGTGGCAGATCC
TCAATGCGCCTCTGGGGGCTGGTCGTCTGCCATCATACAAGCAGCCGGTGTATTCCCTTTCCGCTGAGGT
ACGCTTGTGAGTTTCTTATGCAAGCATTTGGGCTTCAGCTTAATATGGAACTCCAGCTTGCCCTTCAAAT
GAGTGAGAAGCGGGTTCTCCGCACTCAGACCCTTCTCTGCGATATGCTTTTGCGCGATTCCCCCGCTGGC
ATCGTGACCCAGAGCCCTTCAATAATGGACCTTGTAAAGTGCGATGGTGCTGCATTCCTGTATCATGGGA
AATACTATCCACTGGGAGTGGCCCCAAGCGAAGTACAGATAAAGGACGTGGTCGAGTGGCTGCTCGCCAA
TCACGCCGACAGTACAGGGCTGAGCACCGATAGTCTGGGGGACGCCGGATATCCAGGTGCCGCCGCACTT
GGCGATGCAGTGTGTGGCATGGCAGTCGCCTATATTACGAAGCGCGATTTTCTCTTTTGGTTTCGATCAC
ACACAGCAAAAGAGATAAAGTGGGGAGGCGCCAAGCACCATCCAGAGGATAAGGATGACGGGCAAAGAAT
GCATCCAAGAAGTTCTTTCCAAGCCTTCCTCGAAGTGGTTAAGTCACGATCACAGCCTTGGGAAACCGCC
GAAATGGACGCTATCCATTCTCTCCAGCTGATCCTGCGGGACAGTTTCAAGGAGAGCGAAGCTGCTATGA
ATAGCAAGGTCGTCGATGGTGTGGTTCAGCCTTGCCGCGATATGGCAGGCGAGCAGGGGATTGACGAGCT
GGGCGCTGTGGCACGCGAGATGGTTCGGCTGATTGAAACTGCTACTGTGCCCATCTTCGCAGTAGATGCA
GGCGGCTGCATTAATGGATGGAACGCCAAGATCGCCGAATTGACTGGACTGTCTGTCGAGGAAGCCATGG
GTAAGAGTCTCGTGTCCGACCTGATCTACAAGGAGAACGAGGCAACCGTCAACAAACTCCTGAGTCGCGC
TTTGAGGGGTGACGAGGAGAAGAATGTAGAAGTCAAGCTCAAAACCTTCAGCCCTGAGCTGCAAGGAAAA
GCTGTATTTGTCGTCGTGAATGCCTGCTCTTCCAAGGACTATCTGAATAACATCGTAGGGGTGTGCTTCG
TGGGCCAGGATGTAACCTCCCAGAAGATAGTGATGGACAAATTCATCAATATACAGGGGGATTATAAAGC
CATTGTCCACAGCCCTAACCCCCTGATCCCTCCAATTTTTGCTGCTGACGAGAATACATGCTGCCTCGAA
TGGAATATGGCGATGGAGAAGCTCACTGGATGGTCCCGCAGCGAGGTAATCGGAAAGATGATCGTCGGTG
AGGTGTTTGGGTCTTGCTGCATGCTGAAGGGCCCAGACGCATTGACCAAATTTATGATCGTTCTGCATAA
TGCAATCGGGGGCCAGGACACCGACAAATTCCCATTCCCCTTTTTCGATAGGAATGGCAAATTTGTGCAG
GCACTCCTCACCGCCAACAAACGAGTATCACTCGAAGGGAAGGTGATCGGCGCATTCTGTTTCTTGCAGA
TCCCGTCCCCCGAATTGCAGCAAGCGCTCGCCGTCGCTAGCGATTCCGCAGGCTCTGCTGGCTCAGCAGG
CCTGCAGGTGTCTAAAGGCGAGGAGGATAACATGGCTATAATCAAGGAATTTATGAGGTTCAAGGTGCAT
ATGGAGGGATCTGTGAACGGTCACGAGTTCGAAATCGAGGGCGAAGGCGAGGGGCGACCCTATGAAGGGA
CACAGACGGCCAAACTGAAGGTGACCAAGGGTGGCCCCCTGCCTTTCGCCTGGGACATCCTGTCACCCCA
GTTTATGTACGGCTCTAAGGCTTACGTTAAGCACCCTGCCGATATTCCGGACTACTTGAAACTGAGCTTC
CCTGAAGGGTTCAAGTGGGAACGGGTAATGAATTTTGAGGATGGCGGTGTAGTCACAGTTACCCAGGACA
GCTCTCTTCAGGACGGAGAATTTATCTATAAGGTTAAACTTCGGGGCACTAACTTCCCATCAGACGGCCC
CGTGATGCAGAAGAAAACTATGGGCTGGGAAGCCAGCTCAGAACGCATGTATCCCGAGGACGGAGCACTG
AAGGGAGAAATCAAGCAGCGACTCAAGCTGAAGGATGGGGGACATTATGATGCTGAGGTCAAAACCACCT
ATAAGGCCAAGAAACCCGTTCAGCTTCCTGGGGCATACAACGTGAATATCAAACTGGATATTACATCCCA
TAACGAAGACTATACCATCGTGGAACAGTACGAGCGGGCCGAGGGCAGACATAGCACAGGGGGCATGGAT
GAATTGTACAAGCTCGAGAAAATGTCCAAGGATGGTAAGAAAAAGAAGAAGAAGTCAAAAACCAAGTGTG
TTATCATGTAAGCGGCCGCGACTCTAGAGTCGACCTGCAGGCATGCAAGCTTGATATCAAGCTTATCGAT
AATCAACCTCTGGATTACAAAATTTGTGAAAGATTGACTGGTATTCTTAACTATGTTGCTCCTTTTACGC
TATGTGGATACGCTGCTTTAATGCCTTTGTATCATGCTATTGCTTCCCGTATGGCTTTCATTTTCTCCTC
CTTGTATAAATCCTGGTTGCTGTCTCTTTATGAGGAGTTGTGGCCCGTTGTCAGGCAACGTGGCGTGGTG
TGCACTGTGTTTGCTGACGCAACCCCCACTGGTTGGGGCATTGCCACCACCTGTCAGCTCCTTTCCGGGA
CTTTCGCTTTCCCCCTCCCTATTGCCACGGCGGAACTCATCGCCGCCTGCCTTGCCCGCTGCTGGACAGG
GGCTCGGCTGTTGGGCACTGACAATTCCGTGGTGTTGTCGGGGAAATCATCGTCCTTTCCTTGGCTGCTC
GCCTGTGTTGCCACCTGGATTCTGCGCGGGACGTCCTTCTGCTACGTCCCTTCGGCCCTCAATCCAGCGG
ACCTTCCTTCCCGCGGCCTGCTGCCGGCTCTGCGGCCTCTTCCGCGTCTTCGCCTTCGCCCTCAGACGAG
TCGGATCTCCCTTTGGGCCGCCTCCCCGCATCGATACCGTCGACCTCGAGGGAATTAATTCGAGCTCGGT
ACCTTTAAGACCAATGACTTACAAGGCAGCTGTAGATCTTAGCCACTTTTTAAAAGAAAAGGGGGGACTG
GAAGGGCTAATTCACTCCCAACGAAGACAAGATCTGCTTTTTGCTTGTACTGGGTCTCTCTGGTTAGACC
AGATCTGAGCCTGGGAGCTCTCTGGCTAACTAGGGAACCCACTGCTTAAGCCTCAATAAAGCTTGCCTTG
AGTGCTTCAAGTAGTGTGTGCCCGTCTGTTGTGTGACTCTGGTAACTAGAGATCCCTCAGACCCTTTTAG
TCAGTGTGGAAAATCTCTAGCAGCATCTAGAATTAATTCCGTGTATTCTATAGTGTCACCTAAATCGTAT
GTGTATGATACATAAGGTTATGTATTAATTGTAGCCGCGTTCTAACGACAATATGTACAAGCCTAATTGT
GTAGCATCTGGCTTACTGAAGCAGACCCTATCATCTCTCTCGTAAACTGCCGTCAGAGTCGGTTTGGTTG
GACGAACCTTCTGAGTTTCTGGTAACGCCGTCCCGCACCCGGAAATGGTCAGCGAACCAATCAGCAGGGT
CATCGCTAGCCAGATCCTCTACGCCGGACGCATCGTGGCCGGCATCACCGGCGCCACAGGTGCGGTTGCT
GGCGCCTATATCGCCGACATCACCGATGGGGAAGATCGGGCTCGCCACTTCGGGCTCATGAGCGCTTGTT
TCGGCGTGGGTATGGTGGCAGGCCCCGTGGCCGGGGGACTGTTGGGCGCCATCTCCTTGCATGCACCATT
CCTTGCGGCGGCGGTGCTCAACGGCCTCAACCTACTACTGGGCTGCTTCCTAATGCAGGAGTCGCATAAG
GGAGAGCGTCGAATGGTGCACTCTCAGTACAATCTGCTCTGATGCCGCATAGTTAAGCCAGCCCCGACAC
CCGCCAACACCCGCTGACGCGCCCTGACGGGCTTGTCTGCTCCCGGCATCCGCTTACAGACAAGCTGTGA
CCGTCTCCGGGAGCTGCATGTGTCAGAGGTTTTCACCGTCATCACCGAAACGCGCGAGACGAAAGGGCCT
CGTGATACGCCTATTTTTATAGGTTAATGTCATGATAATAATGGTTTCTTAGACGTCAGGTGGCACTTTT
CGGGGAAATGTGCGCGGAACCCCTATTTGTTTATTTTTCTAAATACATTCAAATATGTATCCGCTCATGA
GACAATAACCCTGATAAATGCTTCAATAATATTGAAAAAGGAAGAGTATGAGTATTCAACATTTCCGTGT
CGCCCTTATTCCCTTTTTTGCGGCATTTTGCCTTCCTGTTTTTGCTCACCCAGAAACGCTGGTGAAAGTA
AAAGATGCTGAAGATCAGTTGGGTGCACGAGTGGGTTACATCGAACTGGATCTCAACAGCGGTAAGATCC
TTGAGAGTTTTCGCCCCGAAGAACGTTTTCCAATGATGAGCACTTTTAAAGTTCTGCTATGTGGCGCGGT
ATTATCCCGTATTGACGCCGGGCAAGAGCAACTCGGTCGCCGCATACACTATTCTCAGAATGACTTGGTT
GAGTACTCACCAGTCACAGAAAAGCATCTTACGGATGGCATGACAGTAAGAGAATTATGCAGTGCTGCCA
TAACCATGAGTGATAACACTGCGGCCAACTTACTTCTGACAACGATCGGAGGACCGAAGGAGCTAACCGC
TTTTTTGCACAACATGGGGGATCATGTAACTCGCCTTGATCGTTGGGAACCGGAGCTGAATGAAGCCATA
CCAAACGACGAGCGTGACACCACGATGCCTGTAGCAATGGCAACAACGTTGCGCAAACTATTAACTGGCG
AACTACTTACTCTAGCTTCCCGGCAACAATTAATAGACTGGATGGAGGCGGATAAAGTTGCAGGACCACT
TCTGCGCTCGGCCCTTCCGGCTGGCTGGTTTATTGCTGATAAATCTGGAGCCGGTGAGCGTGGGTCTCGC
GGTATCATTGCAGCACTGGGGCCAGATGGTAAGCCCTCCCGTATCGTAGTTATCTACACGACGGGGAGTC
AGGCAACTATGGATGAACGAAATAGACAGATCGCTGAGATAGGTGCCTCACTGATTAAGCATTGGTAACT
GTCAGACCAAGTTTACTCATATATACTTTAGATTGATTTAAAACTTCATTTTTAATTTAAAAGGATCTAG
GTGAAGATCCTTTTTGATAATCTCATGACCAAAATCCCTTAACGTGAGTTTTCGTTCCACTGAGCGTCAG
ACCCCGTAGAAAAGATCAAAGGATCTTCTTGAGATCCTTTTTTTCTGCGCGTAATCTGCTGCTTGCAAAC
AAAAAAACCACCGCTACCAGCGGTGGTTTGTTTGCCGGATCAAGAGCTACCAACTCTTTTTCCGAAGGTA
ACTGGCTTCAGCAGAGCGCAGATACCAAATACTGTCTTTCTAGTGTAGCCGTAGTTAGGCCACCACTTCA
AGAACTCTGTAGCACCGCCTACATACCTCGCTCTGCTAATCCTGTTACCAGTGGCTGCTGCCAGTGGCGA
TAAGTCGTGTCTTACCGGGTTGGACTCAAGACGATAGTTACCGGATAAGGCGCAGCGGTCGGGCTGAACG
GGGGGTTCGTGCACACAGCCCAGCTTGGAGCGAACGACCTACACCGAACTGAGATACCTACAGCGTGAGC
TATGAGAAAGCGCCACGCTTCCCGAAGGGAGAAAGGCGGACAGGTATCCGGTAAGCGGCAGGGTCGGAAC
AGGAGAGCGCACGAGGGAGCTTCCAGGGGGAAACGCCTGGTATCTTTATAGTCCTGTCGGGTTTCGCCAC
CTCTGACTTGAGCGTCGATTTTTGTGATGCTCGTCAGGGGGGCGGAGCCTATGGAAAAACGCCAGCAACG
CGGCCTTTTTACGGTTCCTGGCCTTTTGCTGGCCTTTTGCTCACATGTTCTTTCCTGCGTTATCCCCTGA
TTCTGTGGATAACCGTATTACCGCCTTTGAGTGAGCTGATACCGCTCGCCGCAGCCGAACGACCGAGCGC
AGCGAGTCAGTGAGCGAGGAAGCGGAAGAGCGCCCAATACGCAAACCGCCTCTCCCCGCGCGTTGGCCGA
TTCATTAATGCAGCTGTGGAATGTGTGTCAGTTAGGGTGTGGAAAGTCCCCAGGCTCCCCAGCAGGCAGA
AGTATGCAAAGCATGCATCTCAATTAGTCAGCAACCAGGTGTGGAAAGTCCCCAGGCTCCCCAGCAGGCA
GAAGTATGCAAAGCATGCATCTCAATTAGTCAGCAACCATAGTCCCGCCCCTAACTCCGCCCATCCCGCC
CCTAACTCCGCCCAGTTCCGCCCATTCTCCGCCCCATGGCTGACTAATTTTTTTTATTTATGCAGAGGCC
GAGGCCGCCTCGGCCTCTGAGCTATTCCAGAAGTAGTGAGGAGGCTTTTTTGGAGGCCTAGGCTTTTGCA
AAAAGCTTGGACACAAGACAGGCTTGCGAGATATGTTTGAGAATACCACTTTATCCCGCGTCAGGGAGAG
GCAGTGCGTAAAAAGACGCGGACTCATGTGAAATACTGGTTTTTAGTGCGCCAGATCTCTATAATCTCGC
GCAACCTATTTTCCCCTCGAACACTTTTTAAGCCGTAGATAAACAGGCTGGGACACTTCACATGAGCGAA
AAATACATCGTCACCTGGGACATGTTGCAGATCCATGCACGTAAACTCGCAAGCCGACTGATGCCTTCTG
AACAATGGAAAGGCATTATTGCCGTAAGCCGTGGCGGTCTGTACCGGGTGCGTTACTGGCGCGTGAACTG
GGTATTCGTCATGTCGATACCGTTTGTATTTCCAGCTACGATCACGACAACCAGCGCGAGCTTAAAGTGC
TGAAACGCGCAGAAGGCGATGGCGAAGGCTTCATCGTTATTGATGACCTGGTGGATACCGGTGGTACTGC
GGTTGCGATTCGTGAAATGTATCCAAAAGCGCACTTTGTCACCATCTTCGCAAAACCGGCTGGTCGTCCG
CTGGTTGATGACTATGTTGTTGATATCCCGCAAGATACCTGGATTGAACAGCCGTGGGATATGGGCGTCG
TATTCGTCCCGCCAATCTCCGGTCGCTAATCTTTTCAACGCCTGGCACTGCCGGGCGTTGTTCTTTTTAA
CTTCAGGCGGGTTACAATAGTTTCCAGTAAGTATTCTGGAGGCTGCATCCATGACACAGGCAAACCTGAG
CGAAACCCTGTTCAAACCCCGCTTTAAACATCCTGAAACCTCGACGCTAGTCCGCCGCTTTAATCACGGC
GCACAACCGCCTGTGCAGTCGGCCCTTGATGGTAAAACCATCCCTCACTGGTATCGCATGATTAACCGTC
TGATGTGGATCTGGCGCGGCATTGACCCACGCGAAATCCTCGACGTCCAGGCACGTATTGTGATGAGCGA
TGCCGAACGTACCGACGATGATTTATACGATACGGTGATTGGCTACCGTGGCGGCAACTGGATTTATGAG
TGGGCCCCGGATCTTTGTGAAGGAACCTTACTTCTGTGGTGTGACATAATTGGACAAACTACCTACAGAG
ATTTAAAGCTCTAAGGTAAATATAAAATTTTTAAGTGTATAATGTGTTAAACTACTGATTCTAATTGTTT
GTGTATTTTAGATTCCAACCTATGGAACTGATGAATGGGAGCAGTGGTGGAATGCCTTTAATGAGGAAAA
CCTGTTTTGCTCAGAAGAAATGCCATCTAGTGATGATGAGGCTACTGCTGACTCTCAACATTCTACTCCT
CCAAAAAAGAAGAGAAAGGTAGAAGACCCCAAGGACTTTCCTTCAGAATTGCTAAGTTTTTTGAGTCATG
CTGTGTTTAGTAATAGAACTCTTGCTTGCTTTGCTATTTACACCACAAAGGAAAAAGCTGCACTGCTATA
CAAGAAAATTATGGAAAAATATTCTGTAACCTTTATAAGTAGGCATAACAGTTATAATCATAACATACTG
TTTTTTCTTACTCCACACAGGCATAGAGTGTCTGCTATTAATAACTATGCTCAAAAATTGTGTACCTTTA
GCTTTTTAATTTGTAAAGGGGTTAATAAGGAATATTTGATGTATAGTGCCTTGACTAGAGATCATAATCA
GCCATACCACATTTGTAGAGGTTTTACTTGCTTTAAAAAACCTCCCACACCTCCCCCTGAACCTGAAACA
TAAAATGAATGCAATTGTTGTTGTTAACTTGTTTATTGCAGCTTATAATGGTTACAAATAAAGCAATAGC
ATCACAAATTTCACAAATAAAGCATTTTTTTCACTGCATTCTAGTTGTGGTTTGTCCAAACTCATCAATG
TATCTTATCATGTCTGGATCAACTGGATAACTCAAGCTAACCAAAATCATCCCAAACTTCCCACCCCATA
CCCTATTACCACTGCCAATTACCTAGTGGTTTCATTTACTCTAAACCTGTGATTCCTCTGAATTATTTTC
ATTTTAAAGAAATTGTATTTGTTAAATATGTACTACAAACTTAGTAGTTGGAAGGGCTAATTCACTCCCA
AAGAAGACAAGATATCCTTGATCTGTGGATCTACCACACACAAGGCTACTTCCCTGATTAGCAGAACTAC
ACACCAGGGCCAGGGGTCAGATATCCACTGACCTTTGGATGGTGCTACAAGCTAGTACCAGTTGAGCCAG
ATAAGGTAGAAGAGGCCAATAAAGGAGAGAACACCAGCTTGTTACACCCTGTGAGCCTGCATGGGATGGA
TGACCCGGAGAGAGAAGTGTTAGAGTGGAGGTTTGACAGCCGCCTAGCATTTCATCACGTGGCCCGAGAG
CTGCATCCGGAGTACTTCAAGAACTGCTGATATCGAGCTTGCTACAAGGGACTTTCCGCTGGGGACTTTC
CAGGGAGGCGTGGCCTGGGCGGGACTGGGGAGTGGCGAGCCCTCAGATCCTGCATATAAGCAGCTGCTTT
TTGCCTGTACTGGGTCTCTCTGGTTAGACCAGATCTGAGCCTGGGAGCTCTCTGGCTAACTAGGGAACCC
ACTGCTTAAGCCTCAATAAAGCTTGCCTTGAGTGCTTCAAGTAGTGTGTGCCCGTCTGTTGTGTGACTCT
GGTAACTAGAGATCCCTCAGACCCTTTTAGTCAGTGTGGAAAATCTCTAGCAGTGGCGCCCGAACAGGGA
CTTGAAAGCGAAAGGGAAACCAGAGGAGCTCTCTCGACGCAGGACTCGGCTTGCTGAAGCGCGCACGGCA
AGAGGCGAGGGGCGGCGACTGGTGAGTACGCCAAAAATTTTGACTAGCGGAGGCTAGAAGGAGAGAGATG
GGTGCGAGAGCGTCAGTATTAAGCGGGGGAGAATTAGATCGCGATGGGAAAAAATTCGGTTAAGGCCAGG
GGGAAAGAAAAAATATAAATTAAAACATATAGTATGGGCAAGCAGGGAGCTAGAACGATTCGCAGTTAAT
CCTGGCCTGTTAGAAACATCAGAAGGCTGTAGACAAATACTGGGACAGCTACAACCATCCCTTCAGACAG
GATCAGAAGAACTTAGATCATTATATAATACAGTAGCAACCCTCTATTGTGTGCATCAAAGGATAGAGAT
AAAAGACACCAAGGAAGCTTTAGACAAGATAGAGGAAGAGCAAAACAAAAGTAAGACCACCGCACAGCAA
GCGGCCGGCCGCTGATCTTCAGACCTGGAGGAGGAGATATGAGGGACAATTGGAGAAGTGAATTATATA
Features (pLannotate 1.2.2; 34 found; start..end, strand, type, name):
     92..324     +  misc_feature   RRE: The Rev response element (RRE) of HIV-1 allows for Rev-dependent mRNA export from the nucleus to the cytoplasm.
    296..802     +  CDS            env (fragment): ENV_HV1H2 - Experimental evidence at protein level: Swiss-Prot protein existence level 1. [Transmembrane protein gp41]: Acts as a class I viral fusion protein. Under the current model, the protein has at least 3 conformational states: pre-fusion native state, pre-hairpin intermediate state, and post-fusion hairpin state. During fusion of viral and target intracellular membranes, the coiled coil regions (heptad repeats) assume a trimer-of-hairpins structure, positioning the fusion peptide in close proximity to the C-terminal region of the ectodomain. The formation of this structure appears to d
    838..955     +  misc_feature   cPPT/CTS: central polypurine tract and central termination sequence of HIV-1
    992..1024    -  misc_feature   MCS (fragment): pBluescript multiple cloning site
   1108..1515    +  promoter       SFFV promoter: spleen focus-forming virus long terminal repeat (LTR) promoter
   1555..4305    +  CDS            PHYB (fragment): PHYB_ARATH - Also known as HY3 From Arabidopsis thaliana (Mouse-ear cress).
   4348..5052    +  CDS            mCherry: mCherry is a basic (constitutively fluorescent) red fluorescent protein published in 2004, derived from Discosoma sp.. It is reported to be a very rapidly-maturing monomer with low acid sensitivity.
   5132..5162    +  misc_feature   MCS (fragment): pUC18/19 multiple cloning site
   5163..5181    +  misc_feature   MCS (fragment): pBluescript multiple cloning site
   5181..5769    +  misc_feature   WPRE: woodchuck hepatitis virus posttranscriptional regulatory element
   5770..5792    +  misc_feature   MCS (fragment): pBluescript multiple cloning site
   5809..5877    +  CDS            nef (fragment): NEF_HV1Z2 - Experimental evidence at protein level: Swiss-Prot protein existence level 1. Extracellular Nef protein targets CD4(+) T-lymphocytes for apoptosis by interacting with CXCR4 surface receptors. From Human immunodeficiency virus type 1 group M subtype D (isolate Z2/CDC-Z34) (HIV-1).
   5879..6112    +  LTR            3' LTR (ΔU3): self-inactivating 3' long terminal repeat (LTR) from HIV-1
   6137..6155    -  promoter       SP6 promoter: promoter for bacteriophage SP6 RNA polymerase
   6383..6662    +  CDS            TcR (fragment): tetracycline efflux protein; tet; confers resistance to tetracycline
   6663..6711    -  misc_feature   bom (fragment): basis of mobility region from pBR322
   6813..6848    -  CDS            rop (fragment): Rop protein, which maintains plasmids at low copy number; rop
   6943..7047    +  promoter       AmpR promoter: bla
   7048..7908    +  CDS            AmpR: β-lactamase; bla; confers resistance to ampicillin, carbenicillin, and related antibiotics
   8079..8667    +  rep_origin     ori: high-copy-number ColE1/pMB1/pBR322/pUC origin of replication
   8850..8906    +  CDS            lacI (fragment): lac repressor; lacI; The lac repressor binds to the lac operator to inhibit transcription in E. coli. This inhibition can be relieved by adding lactose or isopropyl-β-D-thiogalactopyranoside (IPTG).
   8913..9242    +  promoter       SV40 promoter: SV40 enhancer and early promoter
   9442..9561    +  CDS            gpt (fragment): XGPT_ECOLI - Also known as gpp, gxu. Experimental evidence at protein level: Swiss-Prot protein existence level 1. Purine salvage pathway enzyme that catalyzes the transfer of the ribosyl-5-phosphate group from 5-phospho-alpha-D-ribose 1- diphosphate (PRPP) to the N9 position of the 6-oxopurines guanine and xanthine to form the corresponding ribonucleotides GMP (guanosine 5'- monophosphate) and XMP (xanthosine 5'-monophosphate), with the release of PPi. To a lesser extent, also acts on hypoxanthine (PubMed:9100006, PubMed:3886014). Does not ribophosphorylate adenine (PubMed:3886014). From Esch
   9561..9896    +  CDS            gpt (fragment): XGPT_ECOLI - Also known as gpp, gxu. Experimental evidence at protein level: Swiss-Prot protein existence level 1. Purine salvage pathway enzyme that catalyzes the transfer of the ribosyl-5-phosphate group from 5-phospho-alpha-D-ribose 1- diphosphate (PRPP) to the N9 position of the 6-oxopurines guanine and xanthine to form the corresponding ribonucleotides GMP (guanosine 5'- monophosphate) and XMP (xanthosine 5'-monophosphate), with the release of PPi. To a lesser extent, also acts on hypoxanthine (PubMed:9100006, PubMed:3886014). Does not ribophosphorylate adenine (PubMed:3886014). From Esch
   9991..10296   +  CDS            frsA (fragment): FRSA_ECOLI - Also known as yafA. Experimental evidence at protein level: Swiss-Prot protein existence level 1. Catalyzes the hydrolysis of esters (PubMed:15808744). Displays esterase activity toward pNP-butyrate (PubMed:15808744). May stimulate mixed-acid fermentation by acting as a fermentation/respiration switch that down-regulates respiration and up- regulates fermentation rates (PubMed:15169777). From Escherichia coli (strain K12).
  10300..10374   +  CDS            small t antigen (fragment): SV40 (simian virus 40) small t antigen
  10376..10441   +  intron         small t intron: SV40 (simian virus 40) small t antigen intron
  10571..10591   +  CDS            SV40 NLS: nuclear localization signal of SV40 (simian virus 40) large T antigen
  10910..10993   +  CDS            large T antigen (fragment): large T antigen from SV40 (simian virus 40)
  11016..11150   +  polyA_signal   SV40 poly(A) signal: SV40 polyadenylation signal
  11318..11647   +  CDS            nef (fragment): NEF_HV1BR - Experimental evidence at protein level: Swiss-Prot protein existence level 1. Extracellular Nef protein targets CD4(+) T-lymphocytes for apoptosis by interacting with CXCR4 surface receptors (PubMed:14990729). From Human immunodeficiency virus type 1 group M subtype B (isolate BRU/LAI) (HIV-1).
  11695..11952   +  LTR            5' LTR (truncated): truncated 5' long terminal repeat (LTR) from HIV-1
  11999..12124   +  misc_feature   HIV-1 Ψ: packaging signal of human immunodeficiency virus type 1
  12108..12446   +  CDS            HIV-1 gag (fragment): gag protein from human immunodeficiency virus 1; gag
