[The description below was written by a language model from this plasmid's Addgene catalogue record and pLannotate feature annotations shown in this document.]
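Description:
pHR SFFVp Phy-mCherry-CAAX is an HIV-1-derived lentiviral transfer plasmid built on the pHR backbone, about 12.5 kb in total, that serves as the membrane-anchored half of a light-controlled recruitment system for activating PI3K signalling. It is propagated in E. coli through a high-copy ColE1/pUC-type origin with ampicillin selection via β-lactamase. The backbone also carries remnants of older vector lineages, including fragments of tetracycline resistance, rop and bom, and an SV40 promoter followed by gpt fragments, the small t intron and an SV40 polyadenylation signal. These appear to be a vestigial cassette outside the packaged region, and the record assigns them no function.

The viral portion contains a 5′ LTR annotated as truncated, the Ψ packaging signal with an adjoining gag fragment, the Rev response element within an env fragment, the cPPT/CTS, and a ΔU3 self-inactivating 3′ LTR, so that integrated proviruses rely on the internal promoter. That promoter is the spleen focus-forming virus (SFFV) LTR promoter, which drives residues 1–908 of Arabidopsis thaliana phytochrome B fused at its C terminus to mCherry. A WPRE downstream enhances transcript expression. The construct name indicates a terminal CAAX prenylation motif, which would tether the fusion to the plasma membrane. The feature table does not annotate it separately, although a short unannotated stretch follows mCherry.

PhyB binds a PIF partner reversibly under red and far-red light, so a PIF-tagged signalling component supplied from a companion construct can be recruited to the membrane on demand, with mCherry reporting expression and localisation. The depositor notes that the plasmid is also a key component of a related system described in a later study.
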