Addgene plasmid #50839: pHR SFFVp Phy-mCherry-CAAX
Purpose: Optogenetic PI3K activation system; membrane component
Depositing lab: Wendell Lim. Depositing organization: University of California, San Francisco (UCSF). Publication: Light-based feedback for controlling intracellular signaling dynamics. Toettcher JE, Gong D, Lim WA, Weiner OD. Nat Methods. 2011 Sep 11;8(10):837-9. doi: 10.1038/nmeth.1700. PubMed 21909100.
Backbone
  Vector backbone: pHR
  Vector type: Lentiviral, Synthetic Biology
Growth in bacteria
  Bacterial resistance: Ampicillin, 100 μg/mL
  Growth temperature: 37°C
  Growth strain: NEB Stable
  Copy number: Unknown
Gene/Insert
  Gene/Insert name: PhyB 1-908
  Species: A. thaliana (mustard weed)
  Insert size (bp): 2724
  Promoter: SFFV
  Tag / fusion protein: mCherry (C terminal on insert)
  Cloning method: Unknown
  Sequencing primers: 5′ n/a
Terms and licenses: Academic/Nonprofit Terms; Industry Terms: Not Available to Industry
Depositor comments: Please note this plasmid is a crucial component of the system described in this additional reference: Toettcher JE, Weiner OD, Lim WA, Cell. 2013 Dec 5;155(6):1422-34. doi: 10.1016/j.cell.2013.11.004. (PMID 24315106)
How to cite: pHR SFFVp Phy-mCherry-CAAX was a gift from Wendell Lim (Addgene plasmid # 50839 ; http://n2t.net/addgene:50839 ; RRID:Addgene_50839)
