>Addgene plasmid #50839 | pHR SFFVp Phy-mCherry-CAAX | addgene partial sequence | sequence record 78772 | mCherry-R 5'-TTGGTCACCTTCAGCTTGG-3'
CGCCTTCGCCCTCGATTTCGAACTCGTGACCGTTCACAGATCCCTCCATATGCACCTTGAACCTCATAAA
TTCCTTGATTATAGCCATGTTATCCTCCTCGCCTTTAGACACCTGCAGGCCTGCTGAGCCAGCAGAGCCT
GCGGAATCGCTAGCGACGGCGAGCGCTTGCTGCAATTCGGGGGACGGGATCTGCAAGAAACAGAATGCGC
CGATCACCTTCCCTTCGAGTGATACTCGTTTGTTGGCGGTGAGGAGTGCCTGCACAAATTTGCCATTCCT
ATCGAAAAAGGGGAATGGGAATTTGTCGGTGTCCTGGCCCCCGATTGCATTATGCAGAACGATCATAAAT
TTGGTCAATGCGTCTGGGCCCTTCAGCATGCAGCAAGACCCAAACACCTCACCGACGATCATCTTTCCGA
TTACCTCGCTGCGGGACCATCCAGTGAGCTTCTCCATCGCCATATTCCATTCGAGGCAGCATGTATTCTC
GTCAGCAGCAAAAATTGGAGGGATCAGGGGGTTAGGGCTGTGGACAATGGCTTTATAATCCCCCTGTATA
TTGATGAATTTGTCCATCACTATCTTCTGGGAGGTTACATCCTGGCCCACGAAGCACACCCCTACGATGT
TATTCAGATAGTCCTTGGAAGAGCAGGCATTCACGACGACAAATACAGCTTTTCCTTGCAGCTCAGGGCT
GAAGGTTTTGAGCTTGACTTCTACATTCTTCTCCTCGTCACCCCTCAAAGCGCGACTCAGGAGTTTGTTG
ACGGTTGCCTCGTTCTCCTTGTAGATCA
