>Addgene plasmid #50839 | pHR SFFVp Phy-mCherry-CAAX | addgene partial sequence | sequence record 78787 | WPRE-R 5'-CATAGCGTAAAAGGAGCAACA-3'
TGTAATCCAGAGGTTGATTATCGATAAGCTTGATATCAAGCTTGCATGCCTGCAGGTCGACTCTAGAGTC
GCGGCCGCTTACATGATAACACACTTGGTTTTTGACTTCTTCTTCTTTTTCTTACCATCCTTGGACATTT
TCTCGAGCTTGTACAATTCATCCATGCCCCCTGTGCTATGTCTGCCCTCGGCCCGCTCGTACTGTTCCAC
GATGGTATAGTCTTCGTTATGGGATGTAATATCCAGTTTGATATTCACGTTGTATGCCCCAGGAAGCTGA
ACGGGTTTCTTGGCCTTATAGGTGGTTTTGACCTCAGCATCATAATGTCCCCCATCCTTCAGCTTGAGTC
GCTGCTTGATTTCTCCCTTCAGTGCTCCGTCCTCGGGATACATGCGTTCTGAGCTGGCTTCCCAGCCCAT
AGTTTTCTTCTGCATCACGGGGCCGTCTGATGGGAAGTTAGTGCCCCGAAGTTTAACCTTATAGATAAAT
TCTCCGTCCTGAAGAGAGCTGTCCTGGGTAACTGTGACTACACCGCCATCCTCAAAATTCATTACCCGTT
CCCACTTGAACCCTTCAGGGAAGCTCAGTTTCAAGTAGTCCGGAATATCGGCAGGGTGCTTAACGTAAGC
CTTAGAGCCGTACATAAACTGGGGTGACAGGATGTCCCAGGCGAAAGGCAGGGGGCCACCCTTGGTCACC
TTCAGTTTGGCCGTCTGTGTCCCTTCATAGGGTCGCCCCTCGCCTTCGCCCTCGATTTCGAACTCGTGAC
CGTTCACAGATCCCTCCATATGCACCTTGAACCTCATAAATTCCTTGATTATAGCCATGTTATCCTCCTC
GCCTTTAGACACCTGCAGGC
