>Addgene plasmid #50839 | pHR SFFVp Phy-mCherry-CAAX | addgene partial sequence | sequence record 130661 | SFFVpro-F 5'-CTTCTGCTTCCCGAGCTCTA-3'
GTCCTCCGACAGACTGAGTCGCCCGGGGGGGATCTGGAGCTCTCGAGAATTCTCACGCGTGCCACCATGG
TATCAGGTGTTGGAGGAAGTGGTGGAGGTAGAGGTGGAGGAAGAGGTGGAGAAGAAGAGCCCTCAAGTTC
ACACACTCCCAACAATAGACGAGGGGGTGAACAAGCGCAGTCTTCTGGTACGAAGTCCCTCCGGCCTCGC
TCTAATACAGAATCCATGTCCAAAGCCATCCAGCAGTATACAGTGGATGCCAGGCTCCACGCAGTTTTTG
AACAGAGCGGGGAAAGTGGGAAATCTTTCGATTATAGCCAGAGTCTGAAGACCACAACTTACGGCAGCAG
TGTTCCAGAGCAACAGATTACGGCTTACCTTAGCCGGATACAGCGCGGAGGCTACATACAGCCTTTTGGG
TGTATGATCGCGGTTGACGAATCTAGCTTCCGCATAATCGGATATTCTGAAAACGCTCGGGAGATGCTGG
GTATCATGCCACAGAGCGTTCCTACACTGGAAAAGCCTGAAATCCTCGCGATGGGCACCGATGTGCGCAG
CCTCTTCACGTCATCTTCAAGTATCCTCCTGGAGCGCGCTTTTGTTGCCCGGGAAATCACACTTCTGAAT
CCTGTCTGGATTCATAGCAAGAATACAGGGAAACCCTTTTACGCTATCCTGCACAGAATCGATGTCGGGG
TTGTAATAGACCTTGAGCCAGCTAGAACAGAAGATCCGGCCTTGAGCATCGCTGGCGCAGTGCAA
